>Addgene plasmid #61792 | psiCHECK-2-Ywhag-3'UTR-MRE-3 MUT | addgene partial sequence | sequence record 104930 | psiCHECK2-R 5'-CGAGGTCCGAAGACTCATTT-3'
ACCAACACACAGATGTAATGAAAATAAAGATATTTTATTGCGGCCAGCGGCCGCTCAGATCTGTAAGTTT
ATTTTGCTCAATGTACGACGGCTACATAATGACTCACATTCATGAATATTCCATCACTGAGGAAACTGCT
AAGAATGGTCCGTGTGCGAAATAATTCCTTAGCGAAACACGGAGTTGGGGGGGAAAAAATCACTTGATTA
GACCTTAAAAATATTTTCACTGCATAACATGACAAGAAAGCACAGAGGCGCGTTCTGAGAACGTCCGCGC
GTTCTCCTGCACTGCGATAGTTATAGTTTCACCATGACAAACACCAGACATTATTAAGAGTAAGCTAACA
CTGGTGTTTCTTTTGTCCCCTCCCCCCTGAAAAACAAAATATAGAACTGCATGTCACTATAGCAACATCC
AAAACAGATCAATCTGTTACAATCACTATTTGGTAAAGCAAACTTTACCCCTGAAAGGAAAAAATTAAAT
TAAAAAAAAGAAGTTTAAAAAAAAAATTGAAGTCTTAAGTTTTTTTGTCATAGGATACATAACACCTACA
GTGTAAGGTAATAAATGTCAAGCTACCGTATAGAAATACAACACCAGCATGCACTTATGACTATCAATAG
GATGGAGGAGCAGCCGCGCGGCACTGGGGACAGCATCAGAGGCAGGCACACTTCTCAACAGTAAAGGAAG
GAGAAGGAACCAAGCTCACGGCAGGTCTCCCGCTCTCCCTCTTCAGTTCTACCCTCACATGACTGTTCTA
GAACACAGCAAAGGTCAAGGCTGAAATGTAAAGAGAAACTAGGTTTTGCAATTCCAGTAGGTCATTTCCA
AACAGTACAAGCGGGACACAGACACGCTCACTGCGGACAAGGAGACAAACCCCCGGGCGAAGCCTCTCCG
GCCCCTCTGTCCACTCTGGTGGCCAAGCTTCCTCTGCTGCGGCCTTGCGCGGTCTCGGTTAGGGG
