[The description below was written by a language model from this plasmid's Addgene catalogue record.]
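Description:
psiCHECK-2-Ywhag-3'UTR-MRE-3 MUT is a dual-luciferase reporter plasmid built on the psiCHECK-2 backbone (about 6.3 kb without insert) for testing microRNA regulation of a 3' untranslated region in transfected mammalian cells. It is maintained in E. coli as a high-copy plasmid under ampicillin selection. No feature table accompanies the record, so the promoters, origin and polyadenylation signals are not itemised. As a standard vector, psiCHECK-2 is generally known to carry a Renilla luciferase gene with a cloning site just downstream of its stop codon, plus an independently expressed firefly luciferase cassette on the same plasmid that serves as an internal normalisation control.

The insert is an approximately 1.9 kb fragment of the mouse Ywhag 3'UTR, cloned between XhoI and NotI sites that both remain intact. In the psiCHECK-2 design this position makes the UTR part of the reporter transcript. One of the miR-200c recognition elements in the UTR, designated MRE-3, has been mutated; the exact base changes are not given. The depositor notes that the UTR sequence may differ slightly from the top GenBank matches.

In this kind of assay, microRNA binding to a UTR fused to the reporter lowers the Renilla signal relative to firefly. Disrupting a single candidate site shows whether that element contributes to the repression. This construct is therefore presumably meant to be compared with a wild-type UTR reporter, or with versions mutated at other sites. It comes from work on miR-200 promoting the mesenchymal-to-epithelial transition by suppressing members of the Zeb2 and Snail1 repressor complexes.
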