Addgene plasmid #61792: psiCHECK-2-Ywhag-3'UTR-MRE-3 MUT
Purpose: Luciferase reporter containing the 3'UTR of mouse Ywhag with MRE-3 mutated
Depositing lab: Judy Lieberman. Depositing organization: Boston Children's Hospital. Publication: miR-200 promotes the mesenchymal to epithelial transition by suppressing multiple members of the Zeb2 and Snail1 transcriptional repressor complexes. Perdigao-Henriques R, Petrocca F, Altschuler G, Thomas MP, Le MT, Tan SM, Hide W, Lieberman J. Oncogene. 2015 Mar 23. doi: 10.1038/onc.2015.69. PubMed 25798844.
Backbone
  Vector backbone: psiCHECK-2
  Backbone size w/o insert (bp): 6273
  Vector type: Luciferase
Growth in bacteria
  Bacterial resistance: Ampicillin, 100 μg/mL
  Growth temperature: 37°C
  Growth strain: DH5alpha
  Copy number: High Copy
Gene/Insert
  Gene/Insert name: mouse Ywhag 3'UTR with miR-200c MRE-3 mutated
  Species: M. musculus (mouse)
  Insert size (bp): 1862
  Mutation: miR-200c MRE-3 mutated
  Cloning method: Restriction Enzyme; 5′ cloning site XhoI (not destroyed); 3′ cloning site NotI (not destroyed)
  Sequencing primers: 5′ 5'-GTCCGCAACTACAACGCCTACCTT-3'
Terms and licenses: Academic/Nonprofit Terms; Industry Terms: Not Available to Industry
Depositor comments: Note that the UTR sequence in this plasmid may have some minor discrepancies with top GenBank hits
How to cite: psiCHECK-2-Ywhag-3'UTR-MRE-3 MUT was a gift from Judy Lieberman (Addgene plasmid # 61792 ; http://n2t.net/addgene:61792 ; RRID:Addgene_61792)
